Addgene plasmid #168041: pET28a-anticalin (N21amb)-His
Purpose: Expresses anticalin targeting CTLA-4 with the codon encoding N21 changed to amber codon (TAG).
Depositing lab: Michael Nash. Depositing organization: University of Basel. Publication: Mapping Mechanostable Pulling Geometries of a Therapeutic Anticalin/CTLA-4 Protein Complex. Liu Z, Moreira RA, Dujmovic A, Liu H, Yang B, Poma AB, Nash MA. Nano Lett. 2022 Jan 12;22(1):179-187. doi: 10.1021/acs.nanolett.1c03584. Epub 2021 Dec 17. PubMed 34918516.
Backbone
  Vector backbone: pET28a
  Backbone size w/o insert (bp): 5222
  Total vector size (bp): 5792
  Vector type: Bacterial Expression
Growth in bacteria
  Bacterial resistance: Kanamycin, 50 μg/mL
  Growth temperature: 37°C
  Growth strain: DH5alpha
  Copy number: Low Copy
Gene/Insert
  Gene/Insert name: Anticalin
  Species: H. sapiens (human)
  Insert size (bp): 570
  Mutation: Asn 21 was mutated to amber codon (TAG)
  Promoter: T7 promoter
  Tag / fusion protein: 6x Histag (C terminal on insert)
  Cloning method: Gibson Cloning
  Sequencing primers: 5′ T7 promoter; 3′ T7 terminator
Terms and licenses: Academic/Nonprofit Terms; Industry Terms: Not Available to Industry
How to cite: pET28a-anticalin (N21amb)-His was a gift from Michael Nash (Addgene plasmid # 168041 ; http://n2t.net/addgene:168041 ; RRID:Addgene_168041)
