[The description below was written by a language model from this plasmid's Addgene catalogue record and pLannotate feature annotations shown in this document.]
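Description:
pET28a-anticalin (N21amb)-His is a bacterial expression plasmid built on the pET28a backbone, about 5.8 kb in total. It is propagated in E. coli under kanamycin selection through the aph(3')-Ia KanR gene. Replication relies on a ColE1/pBR322-type origin accompanied by the bom region and the rop gene, which fits the low copy number given in the record. An f1 origin is also present. The short fragments annotated as a tetracycline resistance gene, an AmpR promoter and a predicted E. coli protein are most likely backbone remnants picked up by automated annotation rather than functional parts.

The payload is a roughly 570 bp insert encoding an anticalin directed against CTLA-4. Anticalins are engineered binding proteins derived from a lipocalin scaffold, and the feature table accordingly identifies the coding region as a fragment of human lipocalin 2 (LCN2/NGAL). Expression is driven by a T7 promoter followed by a lac operator and the phage T7 gene 10 ribosome binding site, and it ends at the T7 terminator. The plasmid-borne lacI gene supplies repressor, so transcription is IPTG-inducible in hosts that provide T7 RNA polymerase. A 6xHis tag is recorded at the C terminus for affinity purification, though it is not separately annotated in the feature table.

The codon for Asn21 has been replaced with an amber stop codon (TAG). Such a substitution is typically used with an orthogonal suppressor tRNA/synthetase pair to install a non-canonical amino acid at that position, but the record does not name the suppression system or the amino acid. Because the His tag lies downstream of the amber site, only full-length read-through product would carry it. The associated publication concerns mechanostable pulling geometries of the anticalin/CTLA-4 complex, which suggests residue 21 serves as a defined attachment point.
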