Features (pLannotate 1.2.2; 18 found; start..end, strand, type, name):
     36..464     +  rep_origin     f1 ori (sequence partly withheld): f1 bacteriophage origin of replication; arrow indicates direction of (+) strand synthesis
    517..574     +  promoter       AmpR promoter (fragment): bla
    583..1398    -  CDS            KanR: aminoglycoside phosphotransferase; aph(3')-Ia; confers resistance to kanamycin in bacteria or G418 (Geneticin®) in eukaryotes
   1520..2108    +  rep_origin     ori: high-copy-number ColE1/pMB1/pBR322/pUC origin of replication
   2294..2433    -  misc_feature   bom: basis of mobility region from pBR322
   2535..2726    -  CDS            rop: Rop protein, which maintains plasmids at low copy number; rop
   2743..3123    +  CDS            YPB1_ECOLX: Protein predicted: Swiss-Prot protein existence level 4. From Escherichia coli.
   3195..3486    -  CDS            TcR (fragment): tetracycline efflux protein; tet; confers resistance to tetracycline
   3501..3522    -  protein_bind   CAP binding site: CAP binding activates transcription in the presence of cAMP. E. coli catabolite activator protein
   3535..4617    -  CDS            lacI: lac repressor; lacI; The lac repressor binds to the lac operator to inhibit transcription in E. coli. This inhibition can be relieved by adding lactose or isopropyl-β-D-thiogalactopyranoside (IPTG).
   4618..4695    -  promoter       lacI promoter: lacI
   4703..4982    -  CDS            TcR (fragment): tetracycline efflux protein; tet; confers resistance to tetracycline
   5004..5022    +  promoter       T7 promoter: promoter for bacteriophage T7 RNA polymerase
   5023..5047    +  protein_bind   lac operator: The lac repressor binds to the lac operator to inhibit transcription in E. coli. This inhibition can be relieved by adding lactose or isopropyl-β-D-thiogalactopyranoside (IPTG). lac repressor encoded by lacI
   5062..5084    +  RBS            RBS: efficient ribosome binding site from bacteriophage T7 gene 10 (Olins and Rangwala, 1989)
   5095..5628    +  CDS            LCN2 (fragment): NGAL_HUMAN - Also known as HNL, NGAL From Homo sapiens (Human).
   5683..5732    +  CDS            SET1 (fragment): solubility-enhancement tag derived from T7 phage gene 10B
   5740..5787    +  terminator     T7 terminator: transcription terminator for bacteriophage T7 RNA polymerase
>Addgene plasmid #168041 | pET28a-anticalin (N21amb)-His | addgene full sequence | sequence record 337384 | Addgene NGS Result
TGAAAGGAGGAACTATATCCGGATTGGCGAATGGG
[124 nt withheld, positions 36-159]
C
[91 nt withheld, positions 161-251]
A
[49 nt withheld, positions 253-301]
CCTTTGACGTTGGAGTCCACGTTCTTT
[37 nt withheld, positions 329-365]
ACCCTATCTCGGTCTATTCTTTTGATTTATAAGGGATTTTGCCGATTTCGGCCTATTGGTTAAAAAATGA
GCTGATTTAACAAAAATTTAACGCGAATTTTAACAAAATATTAACGCTTACAATTTAGGTGGCACTTTTC
GGGGAAATGTGCGCGGAACCCCTATTTGTTTATTTTTCTAAATACATTCAAATATGTATCCGCTCATGAA
TTAATTCTTAGAAAAACTCATCGAGCATCAAATGAAACTGCAATTTATTCATATCAGGATTATCAATACC
ATATTTTTGAAAAAGCCGTTTCTGTAATGAAGGAGAAAACTCACCGAGGCAGTTCCATAGGATGGCAAGA
TCCTGGTATCGGTCTGCGATTCCGACTCGTCCAACATCAATACAACCTATTAATTTCCCCTCGTCAAAAA
TAAGGTTATCAAGTGAGAAATCACCATGAGTGACGACTGAATCCGGTGAGAATGGCAAAAGTTTATGCAT
TTCTTTCCAGACTTGTTCAACAGGCCAGCCATTACGCTCGTCATCAAAATCACTCGCATCAACCAAACCG
TTATTCATTCGTGATTGCGCCTGAGCGAGACGAAATACGCGATCGCTGTTAAAAGGACAATTACAAACAG
GAATCGAATGCAACCGGCGCAGGAACACTGCCAGCGCATCAACAATATTTTCACCTGAATCAGGATATTC
TTCTAATACCTGGAATGCTGTTTTCCCGGGGATCGCAGTGGTGAGTAACCATGCATCATCAGGAGTACGG
ATAAAATGCTTGATGGTCGGAAGAGGCATAAATTCCGTCAGCCAGTTTAGTCTGACCATCTCATCTGTAA
CATCATTGGCAACGCTACCTTTGCCATGTTTCAGAAACAACTCTGGCGCATCGGGCTTCCCATACAATCG
ATAGATTGTCGCACCTGATTGCCCGACATTATCGCGAGCCCATTTATACCCATATAAATCAGCATCCATG
TTGGAATTTAATCGCGGCCTAGAGCAAGACGTTTCCCGTTGAATATGGCTCATAACACCCCTTGTATTAC
TGTTTATGTAAGCAGACAGTTTTATTGTTCATGACCAAAATCCCTTAACGTGAGTTTTCGTTCCACTGAG
CGTCAGACCCCGTAGAAAAGATCAAAGGATCTTCTTGAGATCCTTTTTTTCTGCGCGTAATCTGCTGCTT
GCAAACAAAAAAACCACCGCTACCAGCGGTGGTTTGTTTGCCGGATCAAGAGCTACCAACTCTTTTTCCG
AAGGTAACTGGCTTCAGCAGAGCGCAGATACCAAATACTGTCCTTCTAGTGTAGCCGTAGTTAGGCCACC
ACTTCAAGAACTCTGTAGCACCGCCTACATACCTCGCTCTGCTAATCCTGTTACCAGTGGCTGCTGCCAG
TGGCGATAAGTCGTGTCTTACCGGGTTGGACTCAAGACGATAGTTACCGGATAAGGCGCAGCGGTCGGGC
TGAACGGGGGGTTCGTGCACACAGCCCAGCTTGGAGCGAACGACCTACACCGAACTGAGATACCTACAGC
GTGAGCTATGAGAAAGCGCCACGCTTCCCGAAGGGAGAAAGGCGGACAGGTATCCGGTAAGCGGCAGGGT
CGGAACAGGAGAGCGCACGAGGGAGCTTCCAGGGGGAAACGCCTGGTATCTTTATAGTCCTGTCGGGTTT
CGCCACCTCTGACTTGAGCGTCGATTTTTGTGATGCTCGTCAGGGGGGCGGAGCCTATGGAAAAACGCCA
GCAACGCGGCCTTTTTACGGTTCCCGGCCTTTTGCTGGCCTTTTGCTCACATGTTCTTTCCTGCGTTATC
CCCTGATTCTGTGGATAACCGTATTACCGCCTTTGAGTGAGCTGATACCGCTCGCCGCAGCCGAACGACC
GAGCGCAGCGAGTCAGTGAGCGAGGAAGCGGAAGAGCGCCTGATGCGGTATTTTCTCCTTACGCATCTGT
GCGGTATTTCACACCGCAATGGTGCACTCTCAGTACAATCTGCTCTGATGCCGCATAGTTAAGCCAGTAT
ACACTCCGCTATCGCTACGTGACTGGGTCATGGCTGCGCCCCGACACCCGCCAACACCCGCTGACGCGCC
CTGACGGGCTTGTCTGCTCCCGGCATCCGCTTACAGACAAGCTGTGACCGTCTCCGGGAGCTGCATGTGT
CAGAGGTTTTCACCGTCATCACCGAAACGCGCGAGGCAGCTGCGGTAAAGCTCATCAGCGTGGTCGTGAA
GCGATTCACAGATGTCTGCCTGTTCATCCGCGTCCAGCTCGTTGAGTTTCTCCAGAAGCGTTAATGTCTG
GCTTCTGATAAAGCGGGCCATGTTAAGGGCGGTTTTTTCCTGTTTGGTCACTGATGCCTCCGTGTAAGGG
GGATTTCTGTTCATGGGGGTAATGATACCGATGAAACGAGAGAGGATGCTCACGATACGGGTTACTGATG
ATGAACATGCCCGGTTACTGGAACGTTGTGAGGGTAAACAACTGGCGGTATGGATGCGGCGGGACCAGAG
AAAAATCACTCAGGGTCAATGCCAGCGCTTCGTTAATACAGATGTAGGTGTTCCACAGGGTAGCCAGCAG
CATCCTGCGATGCAGATCCGGAACATAATGGTGCAGGGCGCTGACTTCCGCGTTTCCAGACTTTACGAAA
CACGGAAACCGAAGACCATTCATGTTGTTGCTCAGGTCGCAGACGTTTTGCAGCAGCAGTCGCTTCACGT
TCGCTCGCGTATCGGTGATTCATTCTGCTAACCAGTAAGGCAACCCCGCCAGCCTAGCCGGGTCCTCAAC
GACAGGAGCACGATCATGCGCACCCGTGGGGCCGCCATGCCGGCGATAATGGCCTGCTTCTCGCCGAAAC
GTTTGGTGGCGGGACCAGTGACGAAGGCTTGAGCGAGGGCGTGCAAGATTCCGAATACCGCAAGCGACAG
GCCGATCATCGTCGCGCTCCAGCGAAAGCGGTCCTCGCCGAAAATGACCCAGAGCGCTGCCGGCACCTGT
CCTACGAGTTGCATGATAAAGAAGACAGTCATAAGTGCGGCGACGATAGTCATGCCCCGCGCCCACCGGA
AGGAGCTGACTGGGTTGAAGGCTCTCAAGGGCATCGGTCGAGATCCCGGTGCCTAATGAGTGAGCTAACT
TACATTAATTGCGTTGCGCTCACTGCCCGCTTTCCAGTCGGGAAACCTGTCGTGCCAGCTGCATTAATGA
ATCGGCCAACGCGCGGGGAGAGGCGGTTTGCGTATTGGGCGCCAGGGTGGTTTTTCTTTTCACCAGTGAG
ACGGGCAACAGCTGATTGCCCTTCACCGCCTGGCCCTGAGAGAGTTGCAGCAAGCGGTCCACGCTGGTTT
GCCCCAGCAGGCGAAAATCCTGTTTGATGGTGGTTAACGGCGGGATATAACATGAGCTGTCTTCGGTATC
GTCGTATCCCACTACCGAGATATCCGCACCAACGCGCAGCCCGGACTCGGTAATGGCGCGCATTGCGCCC
AGCGCCATCTGATCGTTGGCAACCAGCATCGCAGTGGGAACGATGCCCTCATTCAGCATTTGCATGGTTT
GTTGAAAACCGGACATGGCACTCCAGTCGCCTTCCCGTTCCGCTATCGGCTGAATTTGATTGCGAGTGAG
ATATTTATGCCAGCCAGCCAGACGCAGACGCGCCGAGACAGAACTTAATGGGCCCGCTAACAGCGCGATT
TGCTGGTGACCCAATGCGACCAGATGCTCCACGCCCAGTCGCGTACCGTCTTCATGGGAGAAAATAATAC
TGTTGATGGGTGTCTGGTCAGAGACATCAAGAAATAACGCCGGAACATTAGTGCAGGCAGCTTCCACAGC
AATGGCATCCTGGTCATCCAGCGGATAGTTAATGATCAGCCCACTGACGCGTTGCGCGAGAAGATTGTGC
ACCGCCGCTTTACAGGCTTCGACGCCGCTTCGTTCTACCATCGACACCACCACGCTGGCACCCAGTTGAT
CGGCGCGAGATTTAATCGCCGCGACAATTTGCGACGGCGCGTGCAGGGCCAGACTGGAGGTGGCAACGCC
AATCAGCAACGACTGTTTGCCCGCCAGTTGTTGTGCCACGCGGTTGGGAATGTAATTCAGCTCCGCCATC
GCCGCTTCCACTTTTTCCCGCGTTTTCGCAGAAACGTGGCTGGCCTGGTTCACCACGCGGGAAACGGTCT
GATAAGAGACACCGGCATACTCTGCGACATCGTATAACGTTACTGGTTTCACATTCACCACCCTGAATTG
ACTCTCTTCCGGGCGCTATCATGCCATACCGCGAAAGGTTTTGCGCCATTCGATGGTGTCCGGGATCTCG
ACGCTCTCCCTTATGCGACTCCTGCATTAGGAAGCAGCCCAGTAGTAGGTTGAGGCCGTTGAGCACCGCC
GCCGCAAGGAATGGTGCATGCAAGGAGATGGCGCCCAACAGTCCCCCGGCCACGGGGCCTGCCACCATAC
CCACGCCGAAACAAGCGCTCATGAGCCCGAAGTGGCGAGCCCGATCTTCCCCATCGGTGATGTCGGCGAT
ATAGGCGCCAGCAACCGCACCTGTGGCGCCGGTGATGCCGGCCACGATGCGTCCGGCGTAGAGGATCGAG
ATCTCGATCCCGCGAAATTAATACGACTCACTATAGGGGAATTGTGAGCGGATAACAATTCCCCTGTAGA
AATAATTTTGTTTAACTTTAAGAAGGAGATATACATATGCAGGATAGCACCAGCGATCTGATTCCGGCAC
CGCCTCTGAGCAAAGTTCCGCTGCAGCAGTAGTTTCAGGATAATCAGTTTCACGGCAAATGGTATGTTGT
TGGTCTGGCAGGTAATCGTATTCTGCGTGATGATCAGCATCCGATGAATATGTATGCCACCATCTATGAA
CTGAAAGAGGACAAAAGCTATAACGTGACCAGCGTTATTAGCAGCCACAAAAAATGCGAATATACCATTG
CAACCTTTGTTCCGGGTAGCCAGCCTGGTGAATTTACCCTGGGTAACATTAAAAGCTATGGCGATAAAAC
CAGCTATCTGGTTCGTGTTGTTAGCACCGATTATAACCAGTATGCCGTGGTTTTTTTCAAACTGGCCGAA
GATAATGCCGAATTTTTTGCCATTACCATTTACGGTCGTACCAAAGAACTGGCAAGCGAGCTGAAAGAAA
ACTTTATTCGTTTTAGCAAAAGCCTGGGTCTGCCGGAAAATCATATTGTGTTTCCGGTTCCGATTGATCA
GTGTATTGATGGTGGTAGCGGTAGCGGTTCACATCATCATCACCATCATTAACTCGAGTAAGATCCGGCT
GCTAACAAAGCCCGAAAGGAAGCTGAGTTGGCTGCTGCCACCGCTGAGCAATAACTAGCATAACCCCTTG
GGGCCTCTAAACGGGTCTTGAGGGGTTTTTTGC
